Addgene plasmid #14379: pAG306GAL-ccdB-Cerulean
Purpose: (Empty Backbone)
Depositing lab: Susan Lindquist. Depositing organization: Whitehead Institute for Biomedical Research. Publication: A suite of Gateway cloning vectors for high-throughput genetic analysis in Saccharomyces cerevisiae. Alberti S, Gitler AD, Lindquist S. Yeast. 2007 Oct . 24(10):913-9. 10.1002/yea.1502 PubMed 17583893.
Backbone
  Vector backbone: pRS306
  Vector type: Yeast Expression ; Gateway Destination
  Selectable markers: URA3
Growth in bacteria
  Bacterial resistance: Chloramphenicol and Ampicillin, 25 & 100 μg/mL
  Growth temperature: 37°C
  Growth strain: ccdB Survival
  Growth instructions: DB3.1, ccdB Survival
  Copy number: Unknown
Gene/Insert
  Gene/Insert name: None
  Tag / fusion protein: Cerulean (C terminal on backbone)
  Cloning method: Gateway Cloning
  Sequencing primers: 5′ GAL1
Terms and licenses: Academic/Nonprofit Terms; Industry Terms: Not Available to Industry
Depositor comments: Type of plasmid: integrating. This plasmid contains the Gateway technology from Invitrogen; Invitrogen requires purchasing of Gateway Clonase for carrying out the Gateway recombinational cloning reaction http://www.invitrogen.com Please note that the full plasmid sequence is provided as a reference only, and may not match the exact sequence of the plasmid.
How to cite: pAG306GAL-ccdB-Cerulean was a gift from Susan Lindquist (Addgene plasmid # 14379 ; http://n2t.net/addgene:14379 ; RRID:Addgene_14379)
