[The description below was written by a language model from this plasmid's Addgene catalogue record and pLannotate feature annotations shown in this document.]
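Description:
pAG306GAL-ccdB-Cerulean is an empty Gateway destination vector for galactose-inducible expression of C-terminally Cerulean-tagged proteins in Saccharomyces cerevisiae. It is built on the pRS306 backbone and is described by the depositor as an integrating plasmid. Consistent with this, the feature table shows no yeast replication origin or centromere, so stable maintenance in yeast depends on insertion into the genome. Transformants are selected through the URA3 marker, which complements uracil auxotrophy and can be counterselected with 5-FOA. In E. coli the plasmid replicates from a high-copy ColE1/pUC-type origin and carries ampicillin resistance. An f1 origin, flanking T7 and T3 promoters and lacZα/lac remnants are carried over from the pBluescript-derived backbone.

The expression unit consists of the GAL1 promoter, which is regulated by Gal4 and induced by galactose, followed by the Gateway cassette, an mCerulean coding sequence (a monomeric cyan fluorescent protein variant) and the CYC1 terminator. The cassette is bounded by attR1 and attR2 and contains a chloramphenicol resistance gene and the ccdB toxin gene. Because CcdB poisons DNA gyrase, the unrecombined vector must be propagated in a ccdB-tolerant strain, with chloramphenicol maintaining the cassette. In an LR Clonase reaction with an entry clone, the region between the attR sites is replaced by the gene of interest, and ccdB loss allows counterselection against unrecombined vector in standard strains. An open reading frame lacking a stop codon and kept in frame would be expressed as a Cerulean fusion. The vector belongs to a suite of yeast Gateway plasmids designed for high-throughput genetic analysis. The depositor notes that the supplied full sequence is a reference only and may not match the physical plasmid exactly.
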