Features (pLannotate 1.2.2; 28 found; start..end, strand, type, name):
    137..184     +  misc_feature   bom (fragment): basis of mobility region from pBR322
    195..410     +  promoter       URA3 promoter: S. cerevisiae URA3
    411..1214    +  CDS            URA3: orotidine-5'-phosphate decarboxylase, required for uracil biosynthesis; S. cerevisiae URA3; yeast auxotrophic marker, counterselectable with 5-fluoroorotic acid (5-FOA)
   1293..1342    +  misc_feature   bom (fragment): basis of mobility region from pBR322
   1343..1798    -  rep_origin     f1 ori (sequence partly withheld): f1 bacteriophage origin of replication; arrow indicates direction of (+) strand synthesis
   1806..1963    -  CDS            lacZα (fragment): LacZα fragment of β-galactosidase; lacZ fragment
   1966..1984    +  promoter       T7 promoter: promoter for bacteriophage T7 RNA polymerase
   2004..2445    +  promoter       GAL1 promoter: S. cerevisiae GAL1; inducible promoter, regulated by Gal4
   2460..2480    +  misc_feature   MCS (fragment): pBluescript multiple cloning site
   2484..2608    +  protein_bind   attR1: mutant version of attR; recombination site for the Gateway® LR reaction LR Clonase™
   2633..2663    +  promoter       lac UV5 promoter: E. coli lac promoter with an "up" mutation
   2687..2716    +  promoter       cat promoter (fragment): promoter of the E. coli cat gene encoding chloramphenicol acetyltransferase
   2717..3376    +  CDS            CmR: chloramphenicol acetyltransferase; cat; confers resistance to chloramphenicol
   3558..3716    +  CDS            ccdA (fragment): CCDA_ECO57 - Also known as H, letA. Experimental evidence at protein level: Swiss-Prot protein existence level 1. Antitoxin component of a type II toxin-antitoxin (TA) system which inhibits the post-segregational killing (PSK) of plasmid-free cells, also referred to as a plasmid addiction system. Binds to and blocks the activity of CcdB; will also remove bound CcdB protein from the CcdB-GyrA complex by forming a CcdA-CcdB complex, a process termed rejuvenation. Functions as a transcriptional corepressor for the ccdAB operon, repression also requires CcdB (By similarity). From Escherichia coli
   3721..4023    +  CDS            ccdB: CCDB_ECOLI - Also known as G, letB, letD. Experimental evidence at protein level: Swiss-Prot protein existence level 1. Toxic component of a type II toxin-antitoxin (TA) system, functioning in plasmid maintainence. Responsible for the post- segregational killing (PSK) of plasmid-free cells, also referred to as a plasmid addiction system. Half-life of over 2 hours. Cell killing by CcdB is accompanied by filamentation, defects in chromosome and plasmid segregation, defects in cell division, formation of anucleate cells, decreased DNA synthesis and plasmid loss. Interferes with the activity of DN
   4067..4191    -  protein_bind   attR2: mutant version of attR; recombination site for the Gateway® LR reaction LR Clonase™
   4195..4222    +  misc_feature   MCS (fragment): pBluescript multiple cloning site
   4223..4942    +  CDS            mCerulean: enhanced monomeric variant of CFP (Rizzo et al., 2004) mammalian codon-optimized
   4949..5196    +  terminator     CYC1 terminator: S. cerevisiae CYC1; transcription terminator for CYC1
   5219..5237    -  promoter       T3 promoter: promoter for bacteriophage T3 RNA polymerase
   5282..5298    -  protein_bind   lac operator: The lac repressor binds to the lac operator to inhibit transcription in E. coli. This inhibition can be relieved by adding lactose or isopropyl-β-D-thiogalactopyranoside (IPTG). lac repressor encoded by lacI
   5306..5336    -  promoter       lac promoter: promoter for the E. coli lac operon
   5351..5372    -  protein_bind   CAP binding site: CAP binding activates transcription in the presence of cAMP. E. coli catabolite activator protein
   5385..5477    -  CDS            lacI (fragment): lac repressor; lacI; The lac repressor binds to the lac operator to inhibit transcription in E. coli. This inhibition can be relieved by adding lactose or isopropyl-β-D-thiogalactopyranoside (IPTG).
   5660..6248    -  rep_origin     ori: high-copy-number ColE1/pMB1/pBR322/pUC origin of replication
   6419..7279    -  CDS            AmpR: β-lactamase; bla; confers resistance to ampicillin, carbenicillin, and related antibiotics
   7280..7384    -  promoter       AmpR promoter: bla
   7479..35      +  CDS            rop (fragment) (across the origin): Rop protein, which maintains plasmids at low copy number; rop
>Addgene plasmid #14379 | pAG306GAL-ccdB-Cerulean | depositor full sequence | sequence record 8042 | Author sequence
TCGCGCGTTTCGGTGATGACGGTGAAAACCTCTGACACATGCAGCTCCCGGAGACGGTCACAGCTTGTCT
GTAAGCGGATGCCGGGAGCAGACAAGCCCGTCAGGGCGCGTCAGCGGGTGTTGGCGGGTGTCGGGGCTGG
CTTAACTATGCGGCATCAGAGCAGATTGTACTGAGAGTGCACCACGCTTTTCAATTCAATTCATCATTTT
TTTTTTATTCTTTTTTTTGATTTCGGTTTCTTTGAAATTTTTTTGATTCGGTAATCTCCGAACAGAAGGA
AGAACGAAGGAAGGAGCACAGACTTAGATTGGTATATATACGCATATGTAGTGTTGAAGAAACATGAAAT
TGCCCAGTATTCTTAACCCAACTGCACAGAACAAAAACCTGCAGGAAACGAAGATAAATCATGTCGAAAG
CTACATATAAGGAACGTGCTGCTACTCATCCTAGTCCTGTTGCTGCCAAGCTATTTAATATCATGCACGA
AAAGCAAACAAACTTGTGTGCTTCATTGGATGTTCGTACCACCAAGGAATTACTGGAGTTAGTTGAAGCA
TTAGGTCCCAAAATTTGTTTACTAAAAACACATGTGGATATCTTGACTGATTTTTCCATGGAGGGCACAG
TTAAGCCGCTAAAGGCATTATCCGCCAAGTACAATTTTTTACTCTTCGAAGACAGAAAATTTGCTGACAT
TGGTAATACAGTCAAATTGCAGTACTCTGCGGGTGTATACAGAATAGCAGAATGGGCAGACATTACGAAT
GCACACGGTGTGGTGGGCCCAGGTATTGTTAGCGGTTTGAAGCAGGCGGCAGAAGAAGTAACAAAGGAAC
CTAGAGGCCTTTTGATGTTAGCAGAATTGTCATGCAAGGGCTCCCTATCTACTGGAGAATATACTAAGGG
TACTGTTGACATTGCGAAGAGCGACAAAGATTTTGTTATCGGCTTTATTGCTCAAAGAGACATGGGTGGA
AGAGATGAAGGTTACGATTGGTTGATTATGACACCCGGTGTGGGTTTAGATGACAAGGGAGACGCATTGG
GTCAACAGTATAGAACCGTGGATGATGTGGTCTCTACAGGATCTGACATTATTATTGTTGGAAGAGGACT
ATTTGCAAAGGGAAGGGATGCTAAGGTAGAGGGTGAACGTTACAGAAAAGCAGGCTGGGAAGCATATTTG
AGAAGATGCGGCCAGCAAAACTAAAAAACTGTATTATAAGTAAATGCATGTATACTAAACTCACAAATTA
GAGCTTCAATTTAATTATATCAGTTATTACCCTGCGGTGTGAAATACCGCACAGATGCGTAAGGAGAAAA
TACCGCATCAGGAAATTGTAAACGTTAATATTTTGTTAAAATTCGCGTTAAATTTTTGTTAAATCAGCTC
ATTTTTTAACCAATAGGCCGAAATCGGCAAAATCCCTTATAAATCAAAAGAATAGACCGAGATAGGGT
[37 nt withheld, positions 1469-1505]
AAAGAACGTGGACTCCAACGTCAAAGG
[49 nt withheld, positions 1533-1581]
T
[91 nt withheld, positions 1583-1673]
G
[124 nt withheld, positions 1675-1798]
CGCGCCATTCGCCATTCAGGCTGCGCAACTGTTGGGAAGGGCGATCGGTGCGGGCCTCTTCGCTATTACG
CCAGCTGGCGAAGGGGGGATGTGCTGCAAGGCGATTAAGTTGGGTAACGCCAGGGTTTTCCCAGTCACGA
CGTTGTAAAACGACGGCCAGTGAATTGTAATACGACTCACTATAGGGCGAATTGGAGCTCTAGTACGGAT
TAGAAGCCGCCGAGCGGGCGACAGCCCTCCGACGGAAGACTCTCCTCCGTGCGTCCTCGTCTTCACCGGT
CGCGTTCCTGAAACGCAGATGTGCCTCGCGCCGCACTGCTCCGAACAATAAAGATTCTACAATACTAGCT
TTTATGGTTATGAAGAGGAAAAATTGGCAGTAACCTGGCCCCACAAACCTTCAAATTAACGAATCAAATT
AACAACCATAGGATGATAATGCGATTAGTTTTTTAGCCTTATTTCTGGGGTAATTAATCAGCGAAGCGAT
GATTTTTGATCTATTAACAGATATATAAATGGAAAAGCTGCATAACCACTTTAACTAATACTTTCAACAT
TTTCAGTTTGTATTACTTCTTATTCAAATGTCATAAAAGTATCAACAAAAAATTGTTAATATACCTCTAT
ACTTTAACGTCAAGGAGAAAAAACCCCGGATTCTAGAACTAGTGGATCCCCCATCACAAGTTTGTACAAA
AAAGCTGAACGAGAAACGTAAAATGATATAAATATCAATATATTAAATTAGATTTTGCATAAAAAACAGA
CTACATAATACTGTAAAACACAACATATCCAGTCACTATGGCGGCCGCATTAGGCACCCCAGGCTTTACA
CTTTATGCTTCCGGCTCGTATAATGTGTGGATTTTGAGTTAGGATCCGTCGAGATTTTCAGGAGCTAAGG
AAGCTAAAATGGAGAAAAAAATCACTGGATATACCACCGTTGATATATCCCAATGGCATCGTAAAGAACA
TTTTGAGGCATTTCAGTCAGTTGCTCAATGTACCTATAACCAGACCGTTCAGCTGGATATTACGGCCTTT
TTAAAGACCGTAAAGAAAAATAAGCACAAGTTTTATCCGGCCTTTATTCACATTCTTGCCCGCCTGATGA
ATGCTCATCCGGAATTCCGTATGGCAATGAAAGACGGTGAGCTGGTGATATGGGATAGTGTTCACCCTTG
TTACACCGTTTTCCATGAGCAAACTGAAACGTTTTCATCGCTCTGGAGTGAATACCACGACGATTTCCGG
CAGTTTCTACACATATATTCGCAAGATGTGGCGTGTTACGGTGAAAACCTGGCCTATTTCCCTAAAGGGT
TTATTGAGAATATGTTTTTCGTCTCAGCCAATCCCTGGGTGAGTTTCACCAGTTTTGATTTAAACGTGGC
CAATATGGACAACTTCTTCGCCCCCGTTTTCACCATGGGCAAATATTATACGCAAGGCGACAAGGTGCTG
ATGCCGCTGGCGATTCAGGTTCATCATGCCGTCTGTGATGGCTTCCATGTCGGCAGAATGCTTAATGAAT
TACAACAGTACTGCGATGAGTGGCAGGGCGGGGCGTAAACGCCGCGTGGATCCGGCTTACTAAAAGCCAG
ATAACAGTATGCGTATTTGCGCGCTGATTTTTGCGGTATAAGAATATATACTGATATGTATACCCGAAGT
ATGTCAAAAAGAGGTATGCTATGAAGCAGCGTATTACAGTGACAGTTGACAGCGACAGCTATCAGTTGCT
CAAGGCATATATGATGTCAATATCTCCGGTCTGGTAAGCACAACCATGCAGAATGAAGCCCGTCGTCTGC
GTGCCGAACGCTGGAAAGCGGAAAATCAGGAAGGGATGGCTGAGGTCGCCCGGTTTATTGAAATGAACGG
CTCTTTTGCTGACGAGAACAGGGGCTGGTGAAATGCAGTTTAAGGTTTACACCTATAAAAGAGAGAGCCG
TTATCGTCTGTTTGTGGATGTACAGAGTGATATTATTGACACGCCCGGGCGACGGATGGTGATCCCCCTG
GCCAGTGCACGTCTGCTGTCAGATAAAGTCTCCCGTGAACTTTACCCGGTGGTGCATATCGGGGATGAAA
GCTGGCGCATGATGACCACCGATATGGCCAGTGTGCCGGTCTCCGTTATCGGGGAAGAAGTGGCTGATCT
CAGCCACCGCGAAAATGACATCAAAAACGCCATTAACCTGATGTTCTGGGGAATATAAATGTCAGGCTCC
CTTATACACAGCCAGTCTGCAGGTCGACCATAGTGACTGGATATGTTGTGTTTTACAGTATTATGTAGTC
TGTTTTTTATGCAAAATCTAATTTAATATATTGATATTTATATCATTTTACGTTTCTCGTTCAGCTTTCT
TGTACAAAGTGGTGATGGGCTGCAGGAATTCGATATCAAGCTTAATGGTGAGCAAGGGCGAGGAGCTGTT
CACCGGGGTGGTGCCCATCCTGGTCGAGCTGGACGGCGACGTAAACGGCCACAAGTTCAGCGTGTCCGGC
GAGGGCGAGGGCGATGCCACCTACGGCAAGCTGACCCTGAAGTTCATCTGCACCACCGGCAAGCTGCCCG
TGCCCTGGCCCACCCTCGTGACCACCCTGACCTGGGGCGTGCAGTGCTTCGCCCGCTACCCCGACCACAT
GAAGCAGCACGACTTCTTCAAGTCCGCCATGCCCGAAGGCTACGTCCAGGAGCGCACCATCTTCTTCAAG
GACGACGGCAACTACAAGACCCGCGCCGAGGTGAAGTTCGAGGGCGACACCCTGGTGAACCGCATCGAGC
TGAAGGGCATCGACTTCAAGGAGGACGGCAACATCCTGGGGCACAAGCTGGAGTACAACTACATCAGCGA
CAACGTCTATATCACCGCCGACAAGCAGAAGAACGGCATCAAGGCCAACTTCAAGATCCGCCACAACATC
GAGGACGGCAGCGTGCAGCTCGCCGACCACTACCAGCAGAACACCCCCATCGGCGACGGCCCCGTGCTGC
TGCCCGACAACCACTACCTGAGCACCCAGTCCAAGCTGAGCAAAGACCCCAACGAGAAGCGCGATCACAT
GGTCCTGCTGGAGTTCGTGACCGCCGCCGGGATCACTCTCGGCATGGACGAGCTGTACAAGTAACTCGAG
TCATGTAATTAGTTATGTCACGCTTACATTCACGCCCTCCCCCCACATCCGCTCTAACCGAAAAGGAAGG
AGTTAGACAACCTGAAGTCTAGGTCCCTATTTATTTTTTTATAGTTATGTTAGTATTAAGAACGTTATTT
ATATTTCAAATTTTTCTTTTTTTTCTGTACAGACGCGTGTACGCATGTAACATTATACTGAAAACCTTGC
TTGAGAAGGTTTTGGGACGCTCGAAGGCTTTAATTTGCGGCCGGTACCCAGCTTTTGTTCCCTTTAGTGA
GGGTTAATTCCGAGCTTGGCGTAATCATGGTCATAGCTGTTTCCTGTGTGAAATTGTTATCCGCTCACAA
TTCCACACAACATAGGAGCCGGAAGCATAAAGTGTAAAGCCTGGGGTGCCTAATGAGTGAGGTAACTCAC
ATTAATTGCGTTGCGCTCACTGCCCGCTTTCCAGTCGGGAAACCTGTCGTGCCAGCTGCATTAATGAATC
GGCCAACGCGCGGGGAGAGGCGGTTTGCGTATTGGGCGCTCTTCCGCTTCCTCGCTCACTGACTCGCTGC
GCTCGGTCGTTCGGCTGCGGCGAGCGGTATCAGCTCACTCAAAGGCGGTAATACGGTTATCCACAGAATC
AGGGGATAACGCAGGAAAGAACATGTGAGCAAAAGGCCAGCAAAAGGCCAGGAACCGTAAAAAGGCCGCG
TTGCTGGCGTTTTTCCATAGGCTCGGCCCCCCTGACGAGCATCACAAAAATCGACGCTCAAGTCAGAGGT
GGCGAAACCCGACAGGACTATAAAGATACCAGGCGTTCCCCCCTGGAAGCTCCCTCGTGCGCTCTCCTGT
TCCGACCCTGCCGCTTACCGGATACCTGTCCGCCTTTCTCCCTTCGGGAAGCGTGGCGCTTTCTCAATGC
TCACGCTGTAGGTATCTCAGTTCGGTGTAGGTCGTTCGCTCCAAGCTGGGCTGTGTGCACGAACCCCCCG
TTCAGCCCGACCGCTGCGCCTTATCCGGTAACTATCGTCTTGAGTCCAACCCGGTAAGACACGACTTATC
GCCACTGGCAGCAGCCACTGGTAACAGGATTAGCAGAGCGAGGTATGTAGGCGGTGCTACAGAGTTCTTG
AAGTGGTGGCCTAACTACGGCTACACTAGAAGGACAGTATTTGGTATCTGCGCTCTGCTGAAGCCAGTTA
CCTTCGGAAAAAGAGTTGGTAGCTCTTGATCCGGCAAACAAACCACCGCTGGTAGCGGTGGTTTTTTTGT
TTGCAAGCAGCAGATTACGCGCAGAAAAAAAGGATCTCAAGAAGATCCTTTGATCTTTTCTACGGGGTCT
GACGCTCAGTGGAACGAAAACTCACGTTAAGGGATTTTGGTCATGAGATTATCAAAAAGGATCTTCACCT
AGATCCTTTTAAATTAAAAATGAAGTTTTAAATCAATCTAAAGTATATATGAGTAAACTTGGTCTGACAG
TTACCAATGCTTAATCAGTGAGGCACCTATCTCAGCGATCTGTCTATTTCGTTCATCCATAGTTGCCTGA
CTGCCCGTCGTGTAGATAACTACGATACGGGAGGGCTTACCATCTGGCCCCAGTGCTGCAATGATACCGC
GAGACCCACGCTCACCGGCTCCAGATTTATCAGCAATAAACCAGCCAGCCGGAAGGGCCGAGCGCAGAAG
TGGTCCTGCAACTTTATCCGCCTCCATCCAGTCTATTAATTGTTGCCGGGAAGCTAGAGTAAGTAGTTCG
CCAGTTAATAGTTTGCGCAACGTTGTTGCCATTGCTACAGGCATCGTGGTGTCACGCTCGTCGTTTGGTA
TGGCTTCATTCAGCTCCGGTTCCCAACGATCAAGGCGAGTTACATGATCCCCCATGTTGTGAAAAAAAGC
GGTTAGCTCCTTCGGTCCTCCGATCGTTGTCAGAAGTAAGTTGGCCGCAGTGTTATCACTCATGGTTATG
GCAGCACTGCATAATTCTCTTACTGTCATGCCATCCGTAAGATGCTTTTCTGTGACTGGTGAGTACTCAA
CCAAGTCATTCTGAGAATAGTGTATGCGGCGACCGAGTTGCTCTTGCCCGGCGTCAATACGGGATAATAC
CGCGCCACATAGCAGAACTTTAAAAGTGCTCATCATTGGAAAACGTTCTTCGGGGCGAAAACTCTCAAGG
ATCTTACCGCTGTTGAGATCCAGTTCGATGTAACCCACTCGTGCACCCAACTGATCTTCAGCATCTTTTA
CTTTCACCAGCGTTTCTGGGTGAGCAAAAACAGGAAGGCAAAATGCCGCAAAAAAGGGAATAAGGGCGAC
ACGGAAATGTTGAATACTCATACTCTTCCTTTTTCAATATTATTGAAGCATTTATCAGGGTTATTGTCTC
ATGAGCGGATACATATTTGAATGTATTTAGAAAAATAAACAAATAGGGGTTCCGCGCACATTTCCCCGAA
AAGTGCCACCTGACGTCTAAGAAACCATTATTATCATGACATTAACCTATAAAAATAGGCGTATCACGAG
GCCCTTTCGTC
