>Addgene plasmid #14379 | pAG306GAL-ccdB-Cerulean | addgene partial sequence | sequence record 21019 | 14379 with pRS_marker
TTCATCATTTTTTTTTTATTCTTTTTTTTGATTTCGGTTTCCTTGAAATTTTTTTGATTCGGTAATCTCC
GAACAGAAGGAAGAACGAAGGAAGGAGCACAGACTTAGATTGGTATATATACGCATATGTAGTGTTGAAG
AAACATGAAATTGCCCAGTATTCTTAACCCAACTGCACAGAACAAAAACCTGCAGGAAACGAAGATAAAT
CATGTCGAAAGCTACATATAAGGAACGTGCTGCTACTCATCCTAGTCCTGTTGCTGCCAAGCTATTTAAT
ATCATGCACGAAAAGCAAACAAACTTGTGTGCTTCATTGGATGTTCGTACCACCAAGGAATTACTGGAGT
TAGTTGAAGCATTAGGTCCCAAAATTTGTTTACTAAAAACACATGTGGATATCTTGACTGATTTTTCCAT
GGAGGGCACAGTTAAGCCGCTAAAGGCATTATCCGCCAAGTACAATTTTTTACTCTTCGAAGACAGAAAA
TTTGCTGACATTGGTAATACAGTCAAATTGCAGTACTCTGCGGGTGTATACAGAATAGCAGAATGGGCAG
ACATTACGAATGCACACGGTGTGGTGGGCCCAGGTATTGTTAG
