>Addgene plasmid #14379 | pAG306GAL-ccdB-Cerulean | addgene partial sequence | sequence record 21020 | 14379 with GW5
CGGCCGCCATAGTGACTGGATATGTTGTGTTTTACAGTATTATGTAGTCTGTTTTTTATGCAAAATCTAA
TTTAATATATTGATATTTATATCATTTTACGTTTCTCGTTCAGCTTTTTTGTACAAACTTGTGATGGGGG
ATCCACTAGTTCTAGAATCCGGGGTTTTTTCTCCTTGACGTTAAAGTATAGAGGTATATTAACAATTTTT
TGTTGATACTTTTATTACATTTGAATAAGAAGTAATACAAACCGAAAATGTTGAAAGTATTAGTTAAAGT
GGTTATGCAGTTTTTGCATTTATATATCTGTTAATAGATCAAAAATCATCGCTTCGCTGATTAATTACCC
CAGAAATAAGGCTAAAAAACTAATCGCATTATCATCCTATGGTTGTTAATTTGATTCGTTCATTTGAAGG
TTTGTGGGGCCAGGTTACTGCCAATTTTTCCTCTTCATAACCATAAAAGCTAGTATTGTAGAATCTTTAT
TGTTCGGAGCAGTGCGGCGCGAGGCACATCTGCGTTTCAGGAACGCGACCGGTGAAGACGAGGACGCACG
GAGGAGAGTCTTCCTTCGGAGGGCTGTCACCCGCTCGGCGGCTTCTAATCCGTA
