>Addgene plasmid #14379 | pAG306GAL-ccdB-Cerulean | addgene partial sequence | sequence record 21021 | 14379 with GW3
GTTATCGGGGGAGAAGTGGCTGATCTCAGCCACCGCGAAAATGACATCAAAAACGCCATTAACCTGATGT
TCTGGGGAATATAAATGTCAGGCTCCCTTATACACAGCCAGTCTGCAGGTCGACCATAGTGACTGGATAT
GTTGTGTTTTACAGTATTATGTAGTCTGTTTTTTATGCAAAATCTAATTTAATATATTGATATTTATATC
ATTTTACGTTTCTCGTTCAGCTTTCTTGTACAAAGTGGTGATGGGCTGCAGGAATTCGATATCAAGCTTA
ATGGTGAGCAAGGGCGAGGAGCTGTTCACCGGGGTGGTGCCCATCCTGGTCGAGCTGGACGGCGACGTAA
ACGGCCACAAGTTCAGCGTGTCCGGCGAGGGCGAGGGCGATGCCACCTACGGCAAGCTGACCCTGAAGTT
CATCTGCACCACCGGCAAGCTGCCCGTGCCCTGGCCCACCCTCGTGACCACCCTGACCTGGGGCGTGCAG
TGCTTCGCCCGCTACCCCGACCACATGAAGCAGCACGACTTCTTCAAGTCCGCCATGCCCGAAGGCTACG
TCCAGGAGCGCACCATCTTCTTCAAGGACGACGGCAACTACAAGACCCGCGCCGAGGTGAAGTTCCAGGG
CGACACCCTGGTGAACCGCATCGAGCTGAAGGGCAT
